>Addgene plasmid #220651 | AiP1418 - pAAV-AiE2052m_C2-minBG-SYFP2-WPRE-BGHpA | addgene full sequence | sequence record 461991 | Addgene NGS Result
CCTGCAGGCAGCTGCGCGCTCGCTCGCTCACTGAGGCCGCCCGGGCGTCGGGCGACCTTTGGTCGCCCGG
CCTCAGTGAGCGAGCGAGCGCGCAGAGAGGGAGTGGCCAACTCCATCACTAGGGGTTCCTGCGGCCGCAC
GCGTTAAGGACCAGCTCCTACTGAGGACATAAATGTTATGTTTCTTAAAAGTCTATACCATAAGAATCTT
CTTCAGATCTTGGTGTGAAGATTCTTACCCCAGATTGGTTACAGAAGCGGTACCAGGTGGGTGGATCCCA
TCAAAAGCTTTAGTGAGAAATCACCCTTTTCCTTCACAGCAGCCCAGCTGACTGGTGAACTTTGAGCTCG
GGCTGGGCATAAAAGTCAGGGCAGAGCCATCTATTGCTTACATTTGCTTCTGGGATCCAGATCTTTCGAA
GCTAGCGCTACCGGTCGCCACCATGGTGAGCAAGGGCGAGGAGCTGTTCACCGGGGTGGTGCCCATCCTG
GTCGAGCTGGACGGCGACGTAAACGGCCACAAGTTCAGCGTGTCCGGCGAGGGCGAGGGCGATGCCACCT
ACGGCAAGCTGACCCTGAAGCTGATCTGCACCACCGGCAAGCTGCCCGTGCCCTGGCCCACCCTCGTGAC
CACCCTGGGCTACGGCGTGCAGTGCTTCGCCCGCTACCCCGACCACATGAAGCAGCACGACTTCTTCAAG
TCCGCCATGCCCGAAGGCTACGTCCAGGAGCGCACCATCTTCTTCAAGGACGACGGCAACTACAAGACCC
GCGCCGAGGTGAAGTTCGAGGGCGACACCCTGGTGAACCGCATCGAGCTGAAGGGCATCGACTTCAAGGA
GGACGGCAACATCCTGGGGCACAAGCTGGAGTACAACTACAACAGCCACAACGTCTATATCACCGCCGAC
AAGCAGAAGAACGGCATCAAGGCCAACTTCAAGATCCGCCACAACATCGAGGACGGCGGCGTGCAGCTCG
CCGACCACTACCAGCAGAACACCCCCATCGGCGACGGCCCCGTGCTGCTGCCCGACAACCACTACCTGAG
CTACCAGTCCAAGCTGAGCAAAGACCCCAACGAGAAGCGCGATCACATGGTCCTGCTGGAGTTCGTGACC
GCCGCCGGGATCACTCTCGGCATGGACGAGCTGTACAAGTAAGTCGACGGCGCGCCGCGGCCGCGAATTC
GATATCATAATCAACCTCTGGATTACAAAATTTGTGAAAGATTGACTGGTATTCTTAACTATGTTGCTCC
TTTTACGCTATGTGGATACGCTGCTTTAATGCCTTTGTATCATGCTATTGCTTCCCGTATGGCTTTCATT
TTCTCCTCCTTGTATAAATCCTGGTTAGTTCTTGCCACGGCGGAACTCATCGCCGCCTGCCTTGCCCGCT
GCTGGACAGGGGCTCGGCTGTTGGGCACTGACAATTCCGTGGCTCGAGAGATCTTCGACTGTGCCTTCTA
GTTGCCAGCCATCTGTTGTTTGCCCCTCCCCCGTGCCTTCCTTGACCCTGGAAGGTGCCACTCCCACTGT
CCTTTCCTAATAAAATGAGGAAATTGCATCGCATTGTCTGAGTAGGTGTCATTCTATTCTGGGGGGTGGG
GTGGGGCAGGACAGCAAGGGGGAGGATTGGGAAGACAATAGCAGGCATGAGATCTCACGTGCGGACCGAG
CGGCCGCAGGAACCCCTAGTGATGGAGTTGGCCACTCCCTCTCTGCGCGCTCGCTCGCTCACTGAGGCCG
GGCGACCAAAGGTCGCCCGACGCCCGGGCTTTGCCCGGGCGGCCTCAGTGAGCGAGCGAGCGCGCAGCTG
CCTGCAGGGGCGCCTGATGCGGTATTTTCTCCTTACGCATCTGTGCGGTATTTCACACCGCATA
[95 nt withheld, positions 1885-1979]
T
[46 nt withheld, positions 1981-2026]
C
[141 nt withheld, positions 2028-2168]
CCTTTGACGTTGGAGTCCACGTTCTTT
[37 nt withheld, positions 2196-2232]
ACTCTATCTCGGGCTATTCTTTTGATTTATAAGGGATTTTGCCGATTTCGGTCTATTGGTTAAAAAATGA
GCTGATTTAACAAAAATTTAACGCGAATTTTAACAAAATATTAACGTTTACAATTTTATGGTGCACTCTC
AGTACAATCTGCTCTGATGCCGCATAGTTAAGCCAGCCCCGACACCCGCCAACACCCGCTGACGCGCCCT
GACGGGCTTGTCTGCTCCCGGCATCCGCTTACAGACAAGCTGTGACCGTCTCCGGGAGCTGCATGTGTCA
GAGGTTTTCACCGTCATCACCGAAACGCGCGAGACGAAAGGGCCTCGTGATACGCCTATTTTTATAGGTT
AATGTCATGATAATAATGGTTTCTTAGACGTCAGGTGGCACTTTTCGGGGAAATGTGCGCGGAACCCCTA
TTTGTTTATTTTTCTAAATACATTCAAATATGTATCCGCTCATGAGACAATAACCCTGATAAATGCTTCA
ATAATATTGAAAAAGGAAGAGTATGAGTATTCAACATTTCCGTGTCGCCCTTATTCCCTTTTTTGCGGCA
TTTTGCCTTCCTGTTTTTGCTCACCCAGAAACGCTGGTGAAAGTAAAAGATGCTGAAGATCAGTTGGGTG
CACGAGTGGGTTACATCGAACTGGATCTCAACAGCGGTAAGATCCTTGAGAGTTTTCGCCCCGAAGAACG
TTTTCCAATGATGAGCACTTTTAAAGTTCTGCTATGTGGCGCGGTATTATCCCGTATTGACGCCGGGCAA
GAGCAACTCGGTCGCCGCATACACTATTCTCAGAATGACTTGGTTGAGTACTCACCAGTCACAGAAAAGC
ATCTTACGGATGGCATGACAGTAAGAGAATTATGCAGTGCTGCCATAACCATGAGTGATAACACTGCGGC
CAACTTACTTCTGACAACGATCGGAGGACCGAAGGAGCTAACCGCTTTTTTGCACAACATGGGGGATCAT
GTAACTCGCCTTGATCGTTGGGAACCGGAGCTGAATGAAGCCATACCAAACGACGAGCGTGACACCACGA
TGCCTGTAGCAATGGCAACAACGTTGCGCAAACTATTAACTGGCGAACTACTTACTCTAGCTTCCCGGCA
ACAATTAATAGACTGGATGGAGGCGGATAAAGTTGCAGGACCACTTCTGCGCTCGGCCCTTCCGGCTGGC
TGGTTTATTGCTGATAAATCTGGAGCCGGTGAGCGTGGGTCTCGCGGTATCATTGCAGCACTGGGGCCAG
ATGGTAAGCCCTCCCGTATCGTAGTTATCTACACGACGGGGAGTCAGGCAACTATGGATGAACGAAATAG
ACAGATCGCTGAGATAGGTGCCTCACTGATTAAGCATTGGTAACTGTCAGACCAAGTTTACTCATATATA
CTTTAGATTGATTTAAAACTTCATTTTTAATTTAAAAGGATCTAGGTGAAGATCCTTTTTGATAATCTCA
TGACCAAAATCCCTTAACGTGAGTTTTCGTTCCACTGAGCGTCAGACCCCGTAGAAAAGATCAAAGGATC
TTCTTGAGATCCTTTTTTTCTGCGCGTAATCTGCTGCTTGCAAACAAAAAAACCACCGCTACCAGCGGTG
GTTTGTTTGCCGGATCAAGAGCTACCAACTCTTTTTCCGAAGGTAACTGGCTTCAGCAGAGCGCAGATAC
CAAATACTGTTCTTCTAGTGTAGCCGTAGTTAGGCCACCACTTCAAGAACTCTGTAGCACCGCCTACATA
CCTCGCTCTGCTAATCCTGTTACCAGTGGCTGCTGCCAGTGGCGATAAGTCGTGTCTTACCGGGTTGGAC
TCAAGACGATAGTTACCGGATAAGGCGCAGCGGTCGGGCTGAACGGGGGGTTCGTGCACACAGCCCAGCT
TGGAGCGAACGACCTACACCGAACTGAGATACCTACAGCGTGAGCTATGAGAAAGCGCCACGCTTCCCGA
AGGGAGAAAGGCGGACAGGTATCCGGTAAGCGGCAGGGTCGGAACAGGAGAGCGCACGAGGGAGCTTCCA
GGGGGAAACGCCTGGTATCTTTATAGTCCTGTCGGGTTTCGCCACCTCTGACTTGAGCGTCGATTTTTGT
GATGCTCGTCAGGGGGGCGGAGCCTATGGAAAAACGCCAGCAACGCGGCCTTTTTACGGTTCCTGGCCTT
TTGCTGGCCTTTTGCTCACATGT
Features (pLannotate 1.2.2; 14 found; start..end, strand, type, name):
     12..39      +  repeat_region  AAV2 ITR (fragment): inverted terminal repeat of adeno-associated virus serotype 2 inverted
     68..95      +  repeat_region  AAV2 ITR (fragment): inverted terminal repeat of adeno-associated virus serotype 2 inverted
    443..1159    +  CDS            SYFP2: SYFP2 is a basic (constitutively fluorescent) yellow fluorescent protein published in 2006, derived from Aequorea victoria. It is reported to be a very rapidly-maturing monomer with moderate acid sensitivity.
   1199..1356    +  misc_feature   WPRE (fragment): woodchuck hepatitis virus posttranscriptional regulatory element
   1362..1442    +  misc_feature   WPRE (fragment): woodchuck hepatitis virus posttranscriptional regulatory element
   1459..1570    +  polyA_signal   bGH poly(A) signal: bovine growth hormone polyadenylation signal
   1688..1828    +  repeat_region  AAV2 ITR: inverted terminal repeat of adeno-associated virus serotype 2 inverted
   1833..1884    -  misc_feature   bom (fragment): basis of mobility region from pBR322
   1903..2358    +  rep_origin     f1 ori (sequence partly withheld): f1 bacteriophage origin of replication; arrow indicates direction of (+) strand synthesis
   2359..2408    -  misc_feature   bom (fragment): basis of mobility region from pBR322
   2510..2545    -  CDS            rop (fragment): Rop protein, which maintains plasmids at low copy number; rop
   2640..2744    +  promoter       AmpR promoter: bla
   2745..3605    +  CDS            AmpR: β-lactamase; bla; confers resistance to ampicillin, carbenicillin, and related antibiotics
   3776..4364    +  rep_origin     ori: high-copy-number ColE1/pMB1/pBR322/pUC origin of replication
