[The description below was written by a language model from this plasmid's Addgene catalogue record and pLannotate feature annotations shown in this document.]
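Description:
AiP1418 - pAAV-AiE2052m_C2-minBG-SYFP2-WPRE-BGHpA is an adeno-associated virus transfer plasmid built on a pAAV2 backbone, intended for packaging recombinant AAV that reports the activity of a candidate cell-type-specific enhancer in the brain. It is propagated in E. coli as a high-copy plasmid through a ColE1/pUC-type origin and selected with ampicillin via the bla (AmpR) gene and its promoter. An f1 phage origin and small remnants of pBR322 bom and rop sequences are also present in the backbone. The sequenced record is about 4.4 kb.

The payload lies between AAV2 inverted terminal repeats, which provide the signals for genome replication and encapsidation. The right ITR is annotated in full, whereas the left one is detected only as short fragments, which may reflect the difficulty of sequencing these structured repeats. Within the cassette, the AiE2052m_C2 enhancer sits upstream of the minBG minimal promoter; neither element is annotated in the feature table, but they would fall in the unannotated stretch between the left ITR and the reporter. A minimal promoter has little activity on its own, so transcription depends on the enhancer and expression is restricted to cells in which that enhancer is active. The reporter is SYFP2, a rapidly maturing monomeric yellow fluorescent protein derived from Aequorea victoria. It is followed by a WPRE, detected as two fragments, which enhances transcript stability and expression, and by the bovine growth hormone polyadenylation signal.

The record describes the enhancer as designed to drive AAV-mediated transgene expression in specific brain cell populations, but it does not state which populations are targeted. The enhancer is flanked by retained MluI and SgrAI sites, which should allow it to be exchanged.
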