Addgene plasmid #220651: AiP1418 - pAAV-AiE2052m_C2-minBG-SYFP2-WPRE-BGHpA
Purpose: AiE2052m_C2 is an enhancer sequence, designed to drive AAV-mediated transgene expression in specific populations of brain cells
Depositing lab: Allen Institute for Brain Science & Bosiljka Tasic. Depositing organization: Allen Institute. Publication: A suite of enhancer AAVs and transgenic mouse lines for genetic access to cortical cell types (preprint). Ben-Simon Y, Hooper M, Narayan S, Daigle T, Dwivedi D, Way SW, Oster A, Stafford DA, Mich JK, Taormina MJ, Martinez RA, Opitz-Araya X, Roth JR, Allen S, Ayala A, Bakken TE, Barcelli T, Barta S, Bendrick J, Bertagnolli D, Bowlus J, Boyer G, Brouner K, Casian B, Casper T, Chakka AB, Chakrabarty R, Chance RK, Chavan S, Departee M, Donadio N, Dotson N, Egdorf T, Gabitto M, Garcia J, Gary A, Gasperini M, Goldy J, Gore BB, Graybuck L, Greisman N, Haeseleer F, Halterman C, Helback O, Hockemeyer D, Huang C, Huff S, Hunker A, Johansen N, Juneau Z, Kalmbach B, Khem S, Kussick E, Kutsal R, Larsen R, Lee C, Lee AY, Leibly M, Lenz GH, Liang E, Lusk N, Malone J, Mollenkopf T, Morin E, Newman D, Ng L, Ngo K, Omstead V, Oyama A, Pham T, Pom CA, Potekhina L, Ransford S, Rette D, Rimorin C, Rocha D, Ruiz A, Sanchez REA, Sedeno-Cortes A, Sevigny JP, Shapovalova N, Shulga L, Sigler AR, Siverts LA, Somasundaram S, Stewart K, Szelenyi E, Tieu M, Trader C, van Velthoven CTJ, Walker M, Weed N, Wirthlin M, Wood T, Wynalda B, Yao Z, Zhou T, Ariza J, Dee N, Reding M, Ronellenfitch K, Mufti S, Sunkin SM, Smith KA, Esposito L, Waters J, Thyagarajan B, Yao S, Lein ES, Zeng H, Levi BP, Ngai J, Ting J, Tasic B. bioRxiv [Preprint]. 2024 Sep 26:2024.06.10.597244. doi: 10.1101/2024.06.10.597244. PubMed 38915722.
Backbone
  Vector backbone: pAAV2
  Vector type: AAV
Growth in bacteria
  Bacterial resistance: Ampicillin, 100 μg/mL
  Growth temperature: 37°C
  Growth strain: NEB Stable
  Copy number: High Copy
Gene/Insert
  Gene/Insert name: SYFP2
  Species: Synthetic
  Promoter: minBG
  Cloning method: Gibson Cloning
Terms and licenses: Academic/Nonprofit Terms; Industry Terms: Not Available to Industry
Depositor comments: 5' Cloning Site: MluI (not destroyed), 3' Cloning Site: SgrAI (not destroyed). Please visit https://doi.org/10.1101/2024.06.10.597244 for bioRxiv preprint.
How to cite: AiP1418 - pAAV-AiE2052m_C2-minBG-SYFP2-WPRE-BGHpA was a gift from Allen Institute for Brain Science & Bosiljka Tasic (Addgene plasmid # 220651 ; http://n2t.net/addgene:220651 ; RRID:Addgene_220651)
